Addgene plasmid #205291: pHelper_Ec1_V1_gentR
Purpose: Helper plasmid for ORBIT in E. coli. Expresses RecT for oligo recombineering and Bxb-1 for pInt incorporation. Has sacB for counter selection.
Depositing lab: Scott Saunders. Publication: ORBIT for E. coli: Kilobase-scale oligonucleotide recombineering at high throughput and high efficiency. Saunders SH, Ahmed AM. bioRxiv 2023 10.1101/2023.06.28.546561.
Backbone
  Vector backbone: pKM461
  Vector type: Synthetic Biology
Growth in bacteria
  Bacterial resistance: Gentamicin, 10 μg/mL
  Growth temperature: 37°C
  Growth strain: DH5alpha
  Copy number: High Copy
Gene/Insert
  Gene/Insert name: CspRecT / Bxb-1
  Species: Synthetic
  Cloning method: Gibson Cloning
Resource information
  A portion of this plasmid was derived from a plasmid made by: pORTMAGE-Ec1 (Addgene #138474), pKM461 (Addgene #108320), pKD46 (CGSC #7739), and pMQ30 (Shanks et al. 2006)
Terms and licenses: Academic/Nonprofit Terms; Industry Terms: Not Available to Industry
Depositor comments: Replicating ORBIT V1 helper plasmid w/ inducible oligo recombineering module (m-tol) and bxb-1 integrase (arabinose). SacB is present for counterselection and gentamicin is the resistance marker. Please visit https://doi.org/10.1101/2023.06.28.546561 for bioRxiv preprint.
How to cite: pHelper_Ec1_V1_gentR was a gift from Scott Saunders (Addgene plasmid # 205291 ; http://n2t.net/addgene:205291 ; RRID:Addgene_205291)
