[The description below was written by a language model from this plasmid's Addgene catalogue record and pLannotate feature annotations shown in this document.]
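Description:
pHelper_Ec1_V1_gentR is an 11.5 kb replicating helper plasmid for ORBIT genome engineering in E. coli, assembled by Gibson cloning on the pKM461 backbone with portions taken from pORTMAGE-Ec1, pKD46 and pMQ30. It is maintained from a high-copy ColE1/pUC-type origin and selected with gentamicin through the aacC1 acetyltransferase gene, which sits downstream of annotated Pc and AmpR promoters. A Bacillus subtilis sacB gene with its own promoter and control region makes cells sucrose-sensitive, so the helper can be counterselected and cured once editing is complete.

The payload consists of two independently inducible modules. The first is an oligo recombineering module controlled by XylS and the Pm promoter, which is switched on by m-toluate. The record names CspRecT as the single-strand annealing protein. The annotation software did not call it, but an unannotated gap between Pm and the next feature is where it would be expected. An E. coli mutL coding sequence follows in the same orientation and ends at a lambda t0 terminator. The record does not say whether this is a variant allele or what role it plays. The second module uses araC and araBAD promoter fragments for arabinose induction of the Bxb-1 integrase. This gene is also not annotated, but presumably occupies the unannotated stretch between the second araBAD fragment and the rrnB T1 terminator. Short lacI, CmR, lacZα and MCS fragments appear to be remnants from the parental plasmids.

In ORBIT, RecT anneals a targeting oligonucleotide at the chosen chromosomal locus, and Bxb-1 then incorporates a pInt integrating plasmid there, enabling high-throughput, kilobase-scale modifications.
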