Features (pLannotate 1.2.2; 20 found; start..end, strand, type, name):
      1..589     +  rep_origin     ori: high-copy-number ColE1/pMB1/pBR322/pUC origin of replication
    772..827     +  CDS            lacI (fragment): lac repressor; lacI; The lac repressor binds to the lac operator to inhibit transcription in E. coli. This inhibition can be relieved by adding lactose or isopropyl-β-D-thiogalactopyranoside (IPTG).
    850..877     +  terminator     rrnB T2 terminator: transcription terminator T2 from the E. coli rrnB gene
    938..1471    -  CDS            GmR: gentamycin acetyltransferase; aacC1; confers resistance to gentamycin
   1660..1688    -  promoter       Pc promoter: intI1 (promoter lies within the coding sequence); class 1 integron promoter
   1706..1810    -  promoter       AmpR promoter: bla
   1910..2785    -  CDS            araC: ARAC_ECOLI - Experimental evidence at protein level: Swiss-Prot protein existence level 1. Transcription factor that regulates the expression of several genes involved in the transport and metabolism of L-arabinose (PubMed:4362626, PubMed:328165, PubMed:6251457, PubMed:2962192, PubMed:6319708, PubMed:2231717, PubMed:1447222). Functions both as a positive and a negative regulator (PubMed:328165, PubMed:6251457). In the presence of arabinose, activates the expression of the araBAD, araE, araFGH and araJ promoters (PubMed:4362626, PubMed:328165, PubMed:6251457, PubMed:2962192, PubMed:6319708, Pub
   2812..3005    +  promoter       araBAD promoter (fragment): araBAD; promoter of the L-arabinose operon of E. coli; the araC regulatory gene is transcribed in the opposite direction (Guzman et al., 1995)
   3006..3971    -  CDS            XylS: XylS regulator encoded by the Pseudomonas putida TOL plasmid pWWO; xylS; stimulates transcription from the Pm promoter in the presence of aromatic compounds such as m-toluate or benzoate
   4232..4637    +  CDS            CmR (fragment): chloramphenicol acetyltransferase; cat; confers resistance to chloramphenicol
   4599..4859    -  CDS            YPRA_ECOLX (fragment): Protein predicted: Swiss-Prot protein existence level 4. From Escherichia coli.
   4871..4951    +  promoter       Pm promoter: The bacterial Pm promoter is activated by XylS in the presence of benzoate or m-toluate (Marqués et al., 1999).
   5855..7699    +  CDS            mutL: MUTL_ECOLI - Experimental evidence at protein level: Swiss-Prot protein existence level 1. This protein is involved in the repair of mismatches in DNA. It is required for dam-dependent methyl-directed DNA mismatch repair. May act as a 'molecular matchmaker', a protein that promotes the formation of a stable complex between two or more DNA-binding proteins in an ATP-dependent manner without itself being part of the final effector complex. The ATPase activity of MutL is stimulated by DNA. From Escherichia coli (strain K12).
   7703..7732    +  misc_feature   MCS (fragment): pUC18/19 multiple cloning site
   7740..7764    +  CDS            lacZα (fragment): LacZα fragment of β-galactosidase; lacZ fragment
   7775..7869    +  terminator     lambda t0 terminator: transcription terminator from phage lambda
   7870..7949    +  promoter       araBAD promoter (fragment): araBAD; promoter of the L-arabinose operon of E. coli; the araC regulatory gene is transcribed in the opposite direction (Guzman et al., 1995)
   9524..9570    +  terminator     rrnB T1 terminator: transcription terminator T1 from the E. coli rrnB gene
   9651..10008   +  promoter       sacB promoter (fragment): sacR; sacB promoter and control region
  10009..11430   +  CDS            SacB: secreted levansucrase that renders bacterial growth sensitive to sucrose; Bacillus subtilis sacB; negative selection marker
>Addgene plasmid #205291 | pHelper_Ec1_V1_gentR | addgene full sequence | sequence record 405409 | Addgene NGS Result
TTGAGATCCTTTTTTTCTGCGCGTAATCTGCTGCTTGCAAACAAAAAAACCACCGCTACCAGCGGTGGTT
TTTTTGCCGGATCAAGAGCTACCAACTCTTTTTCCGAAGGTAACTGGCTTCAGCAGAGCGCAGATACCAA
ATACTGTTCTTCTAGTGTAGCCGTAGTTAGGCCACCACTTCAAGAACTCTGTAGCACCGCCTACATACCT
CGCTCTGCTAATCCTGTTACCAGTGGCTGCTGCCAGTGGCGATAAGTCGTGTCTTACCGGGTTGGACTCA
AGACGATAGTTACCGGATAAGGCGCAGCGGTCGGGCTGAACGGGGGGTTCGTGCACACAGCCCAGCTTGG
AGCGAACGACCTACACCGAACTGAGATACCTACAGCGTGAGCTATGAGAAAGCGCCACGCTTCCCGAAGG
GAGAAAGGCGGACAGGTATCCGGTAAGCGGCAGGGTCGGAACAGGAGAGCGCACGAGGGAGCTTCCAGGG
GGAAACGCCTGGTATCTTTATAGTCCTGTCGGGTTTCGCCACCTCTGACTTGAGCGTCGATTTTTGTGAT
GCTCGTCAGGGGGGCGGAGCCTATGGAAAAACGCCAGCAACGCGGCCTTTTTACGGTTCCTGGCCTTTTG
CTGGCCTTTTGCTCACATGTTCTTTCCTGCGTTATCCCATGATTCTGTGGATAACCGTATTACCGCCTTT
GAGTGAGCTGATACCGCTCGCCGCAGCCGAACGACCGAGCGCAGCGAGTCAGTGAGCGAGGAAGCGGAAG
AGCGCCCAATACGCAAACCGCCTCTCCCCGCGCGTTGGCCGATTCATTAATGCAGCTAGAACTAGTTGAT
TAGCTAAGCAGAAGGCCATCCTGACGGATGGCCTTTTTGCGTTTAATAGAAGTTTTAAATCAATCTAAAG
TATATATGAGTAAACTTGGTCTGACAGTTAGGTGGCGGTACTTGGGTCGATATCAAAGTGCATCACTTCT
TCCCGTATGCCCAACTTTGTATAGAGAGCCACTGCGGGATCGTCACCGTAATCTGCTTGCACGTAGATCA
CATAAGCACCAAGCGCGTTGGCCTCATGCTTGAGGAGATTGATGAGCGCGGTGGCAATGCCCTGCCTCCG
GTGCTCGCCGGAGACTGCGAGATCATAGATATAGATCTCACTACGCGGCTGCTCAAACTTGGGCAGAACG
TAAGCCGCGAGAGCGCCAACAACCGCTTCTTGGTCGAAGGCAGCAAGCGCGATGAATGTCTTACTACGGA
GCAAGTTCCCGAGGTAATCGGAGTCCGGCTGATGTTGGGAGTAGGTGGCTACGTCTCCGAACTCACGACC
GAAAAGATCAAGAGCAGCCCGCATGGATTTGACTTGGTCAGGGCCGAGCCTACATGTGCGAATGATGCCC
ATACTTGAGCCACCTAACTTTGTTTTAGGGCGACTGCCCTGCTGCGTAACATCGTTGCTGCTGCGTAACA
TCGTTGCTGCTCCATAACATCAAACATCGACCCACGGCGTAACGCGCTTGCTGCTTGGATGCCCGAGGCA
TAGACTGTACAAAAAAACAGTCATAACAAGCCATGAAAACCGCCACTGCGCCGTTACCACCGCTGCGTTC
GGTCAAGGTTCTGGACCAGTTGCGTGAGCGCATACGCTACTTGCATTACAGTTTACGAACCGAACAGGCT
TATGTCAATTCGGTTGAATACTCATACTCTTCCTTTTTCAATATTATTGAAGCATTTATCAGGGTTATTG
TCTCATGAGCGGATACATATTTGAATGTATTTAGAAAAATAAACAAATAGGGGTTCCGCGCACATTTCCC
CGAAAAGTGGGTAATAACTGATATAATTAAATTGAAGCTCTAATTTGTGAGTTTAGTATACATGCATTTA
CTTATAATACAGTTTTTTATGACAACTTGACGGCTACATCATTCACTTTTTCTTCACAACCGGCACGGAA
CTCGCTCGGGCTGGCCCCGGTGCATTTTTTAAATACCCGCGAGAAGTAGAGTTGATCGTCAAAACCAACA
TTGCGACCGACGGTGGCGATAGGCATCCGGGTGGTGCTCAAAAGCAGCTTCGCCTGGCTGATACGTTGGT
CCTCGCGCCAGCTTAAGACGCTAATCCCTAACTGCTGGCGGAAAAGATGTGACAGACGCGACGGCGACAA
GCAAACATGCTGTGCGACGCTGGCGATATCAAAATTGCTGTCTGCCAGGTGATCGCTGATGTACTGACAA
GCCTCGCGTACCCGATTATCCATCGGTGGATGGAGCGACTCGTTAATCGCTTCCATGCGCCGCAGTAACA
ATTGCTCAAGCAGATTTATCGCCAGCAGCTCCGAATAGCGCCCTTCCCCTTGCCCGGCGTTAATGATTTG
CCCAAACAGGTCGCTGAAATGCGGCTGGTGCGCTTCATCCGGGCGAAAGAACCCCGTATTGGCAAATATT
GACGGCCAGTTAAGCCATTCATGCCAGTAGGCGCGCGGACGAAAGTAAACCCACTGGTGATACCATTCGC
GAGCCTCCGGATGACGACCGTAGTGATGAATCTCTCCTGGCGGGAACAGCAAAATATCACCCGGTCGGCA
AACAAATTCTCGTCCCTGATTTTTCACCACCCCCTGACCGCGAATGGTGAGATTGAGAATATAACCTTTC
ATTCCCAGCGGTCGGTCGATAAAAAAATCGAGATAACCGTTGGCCTCAATCGGCGTTAAACCCGCCACCA
GATGGGCATTAAACGAGTATCCCGGCAGCAGGGGATCATTTTGCGCTTCAGCCATACTTTTCATACTCCC
GCCATTCAGAGAAGAAACCAATTGTCCATATTGCATCAGACATTGCCGTCACTGCGTCTTTTACTGGCTC
TTCTCGCTAACCAAACCGGTAACCCCGCTTATTAAAAGCATTCTGTAACAAAGCGGGACCAAAGCCATGA
CAAAAACGCGTAACAAAAGTGTCTATAATCACGGCAGAAAAGTCCACATTGATTATTTGCACGGCTCAAG
CCACTTCCTTTTTGCATTGACGCAGGGTGTCGGAAGGCAACTCGCCGAACGCGCTCCTATAGTTTTCAGC
GAAGCGTCCCAAATGTAAGAAGCCGTAGTCTAGGGCTATCTCAGTTATACTACGCACATTGGCACTGGGA
TCGTTCAAGCAGGCGCGGATGCTTTCGAGCTTGCGGTTGCGGATGTAGTTCTTCGGCGTGGTGCCGGCGT
GCTTCTCGAACAAATTGTAGAGCGAGCGTGGACTCATCATCGCCAGCTCCGCTAACCGCTCAAGGCTGAT
ATTCCGTTTGAGATTCTCCTCAATGAATTGAACGACTCGCTCGAAAGACGGGTTACCTTTGCTGAAAATT
TCACGGCTGACATTGCTGCCCAGCATTTCGAGCAGCTTGGAAGCGATGATCCCCGCATAGTGCTCTTGGA
CCCGAGGCATCGACTTTGTATGTTCCGCTTCGTCACAAACTAACCCGAGTAGATTGATAAAGCCATCGAG
TTGCTGGAGATTGTGTCGCGCGGCGAAACGGATACCCTCCCTCGGCTTGTGCCAATTGTTGTCACTGCAC
GCCCGATCAAGGACCACTGAGGGCAATTTAACGATAAATTTCTCGCAATCTTCTGAATAGGTCAGGTCGG
CTTGGTCATCCGGATTGAGCAGCAATAGTTCGCCCGGCGCAAAATAGTGCTCCTGGCCATGGCCACGCCA
CAGGCAATGGCCTTTGAGTATTATTTGCAGATGATAACAGGTCTCTAATCCAGGCGAGATTACCCTCACG
CTACCGCCGTAGCTGATTCGACACAGATCGAGGCATCCGAAGATTCTGTGGTGCAGCCTGCCTGCCGGGC
GCCCGCCCTTGGGCAGGCGAATAGAGTGCGTACCGACATACTGGTTAACATAATCGGAGACTGCATAGGG
CTCGGCGTGGACGAAGATCTGACTTTTCTCGTTCAATAAGCAAAAATCCATAGTTCACGGTTCTCTTATT
TTAATGTGGGCTGCTTGGTGTGATGTAGAAAGGCGCCAAGTCGATGAAAATGCATCTCGACGTGATGCGT
ATACGGGTTACCCCCATTGCCACGTTGCGCCATCCTTTTTGCAATCAGTGACCACTTTTCCAAGCAAAAA
TAACGCCAAGCAGAACGAAGACGTTCTTTTTAAGAAGCGAGAACACCAGAAGTTCGTGCTGTCGGGGCAT
GGGGCGACGAATTGGCGGATAAAGGGGATCTGCTGGATATTACGGCCTTTTTAAAGACCGTAAAGAAAAA
TAAGCACAAGTTTTATCCGGCCTTTATTCACATTCTTGCCCGCCTGATGAATGCTCATCCGTAATTACGT
ATGGCAATGAAAGACGGTGAGCTGGTGATATGGGATAGTGTTCACCCTTGTTACACCGTTTTCCATGAGC
AAACTGAAACGTTTTCATCGCTCTGGAGTGAATACCACGACGATTTCCGGCAGTTTCTACACATATATTC
GCAAGATGTGGCGTGTTACGGTGAAAACCTGGCCTATTTCCCTAAAGGGTTTATTGAGAATATGTTTTTC
GTCTCAGCCAATCCCTGGGTGAGTTTCACCAGTTTTGATTTAAACGTGGCCAATATGGACAACTTCTTCG
CCCCCGTTTTCACCATGCATGGGAATTAGCTTGATCTGACCAACGACCGGTAGCGGAGCTATCCAACGGC
GGTATACCAGGAAAACACACAGCAGGTACATCAGAACAGTACCATGACTGAAGAACAAATAGTTTTTTCC
TGATCCATAAAGCAGAACGGCCTGCTCCATGACAAATCTGGCTCCCCAACTAATGCCCCATGCAGCCAGC
ATAACCAGCATAAAGTGCAGTGTCCGGTTTGATAGGGATAAGTCCAGCCTTGCAAGAAGCGGATACAGGA
GTGCAAAAAATGGCTATCTCTAGTAAGGCCTACCCCTTAGGCTTTATGCAACAGAAACAATAATAATGGA
GTCATGACCATGCCTAGGCCGCGGGCCGCGCGAATTCAGAAGGAGAATATACCATGAACCAAATCGTGAA
GTTCACTGACGACTCTGGCCTGGCGGTTCAAGTTACTCCAGACGATGTTCGCCGTTATATCTGTGAGAAC
GCTACTGAAAAAGAGGTGGGCCTCTTTCTGCAACTCTGTCAGACTCAACGTCTGAATCCGTTTGTGAAAG
ACGCTTACCTGGTGAAATACGGCGGTGCTCCAGCTTCTATGATTACTTCCTATCAAGTTTTTAACCGTCG
CGCGTGTCGTGATGCTAACTATGATGGTATCAAATCTGGTGTGGTTGTTCTGCGTGACGGTGATGTTGTG
CATAAACGTGGTGCTGCGTGCTACAAAAAGGCGGGTGAGGAGCTCATCGGTGGTTGGGCGGAAGTTCGCT
TTAAGGATGGCCGCGAGACTGCGTATGCTGAGGTGGCGCTCGACGACTATTCCACCGGCAAATCTAATTG
GGCGAAAATGCCGGGTGTTATGATCGAAAAATGCGCGAAGGCTGCTGCTTGGCGCCTCGCGTTCCCGGAC
ACTTTTCAGGGCATGTACGCTGCGGAGGAAATGGATCAAGCGCAACAGCCAGAACAGGTGCGCGCTCAGG
CGGAGCAACCAGTGGATCTCCAGCCAATCCGCGAACTCTTCAAGCCATATTGCGAACACTTCGGCATCAC
TCCGGCTGAGGGTATGACTGCTGTTTGTGGTGCGGTGGGCGCTGAAGGCATGCACTCTATGACCGAGCAG
CAAGCTCGCCGTGCTCGCGCTTGGATGGAGGAAGAAATGGCTGCGCCAGCTGTGGAAGCGGAGTATGAGG
TTGTTGACGAGGGCGAGGTGTTTTAAGGATCCAGGAGAATACACATGCCAATTCAGGTCTTACCGCCACA
ACTGGCGAACCAGATTGCCGCAGGTGAGGTGGTCGAGCGACCTGCGTCGGTAGTCAAAGAACTAGTGAAA
AACAGCCTCGATGCAGGTGCGACGCGTATCGATATTGATATCGAACGCGGTGGGGCGAAACTTATCCGCA
TTCGTGATAACGGCTGCGGTATCAAAAAAGATGAGCTGGCGCTGGCGCTGGCTCGTCATGCCACCAGTAA
AATCGCCTCTCTGGACGATCTCGAAGCCATTATCAGCCTGGGCTTTCGCGGTGAGGCGCTGGCGAGTATC
AGTTCGGTTTCCCGCCTGACGCTCACTTCACGCACCGCAGAACAGCAGGAAGCCTGGCAGGCCTATGCCG
AAGGGCGCGATATGAACGTGACGGTAAAACCGGCGGCGCATCCTGTGGGGACGACGCTGGAGGTGCTGGA
TCTGTTCTACAACACCCCGGCGCGGCGCAAATTCCTGCGCACCGAGAAAACCGAATTTAACCACATTGAT
GAGATCATCCGCCGCATTGCGCTGGCGCGTTTCGACGTCACGATCAACCTGTCGCATAACGGTAAAATTG
TGCGTCAGTACCGCGCAGTGCCGGAAGGCGGGCAAAAAGAACGGCGCTTAGGCGCGATTTGCGGCACCGC
TTTTCTTGAACAAGCGCTGGCGATTGAATGGCAACACGGCGATCTCACGCTACGCGGCTGGGTGGCCGAT
CCAAATCACACCACGCCCGCACTGGCAGAAATTCAGTATTGCTACGTGAACGGTCGCATGATGCGCGATC
GCCTGATCAATCACGCGATCCGCCAGGCCTGCGAAGACAAACTGGGGGCCGATCAGCAACCGGCATTTGT
GTTGTATCTGGAGATCGACCCACATCAGGTGGACGTCAACGTGCACCCCGCCAAACACGAAGTGCGTTTC
CATCAGTCGCGTCTGGTGCATGATTTTATCTATCAGGGCGTGCTGAGCGTGCTACAACAGCAACTGGAAA
CGCCGCTACCGCTGGACGATGAACCCCAACCTGCACCGCGTTCCATTCCGGAAAACCGCGTGGCGGCGGG
GCGCAATCACTTTGCAGAACCGGCAGCTCGTGAGCCGGTAGCTCCGCGCTACACTCCTGCGCCAGCATCA
GGCAGTCGTCCGGCTGCCCCCTGGCCGAATGCGCAGCCAGGCTACCAGAAACAGCAAGGTGAAGTGTATC
GCCAGCTTTTGCAAACGCCCGCGCCGATGCAAAAATTAAAAGCGCCGGAACCGCAGGAACCTGCACTTGC
GGCGAACAGTCAGAGTTTTGGTCGGGTACTGACTATCGTCCATTCCGACTGTGCGTTGCTGGAGCGCGAC
GGCAACATTTCACTTTTATCCTTGCCAGTGGCAGAACGTTGGCTGCGTCAGGCACAATTGACGCCGGGTG
AAGCGCCCGTTTGCGCCCAGCCGCTGCTGATTCCGTTGCGGCTAAAAGTTTCTGCCGAAGAAAAATCGGC
ATTAGAAAAAGCGCAGTCTGCCCTGGCGGAATTGGGTATTGATTTCCAGTCAGATGCACAGCATGTGACC
ATCAGGGCAGTGCCTTTACCCTTACGCCAACAAAATTTACAAATCTTGATTCCTGAACTGATAGGCTACC
TGGCGAAGCAGTCCGTATTCGAACCTGGCAATATTGCGCAGTGGATTGCACGAAATCTGATGAGCGAACA
TGCGCAGTGGTCAATGGCACAGGCCATAACCCTGCTGGCGGACGTGGAACGGTTATGTCCGCAACTTGTG
AAAACGCCGCCGGGTGGTCTGTTACAATCTGTTGATTTACATCCGGCGATAAAAGCCCTGAAAGATGAGT
GATCTAGAGTCGACCTGCAGGCATGCAAGCTTGCGGCCGCGTCGTGACTGGGAAAACCCTGGCGACTAGT
CTTGGACTCCTGTTGATAGATCCAGTAATGACCTCAGAACTCCATCTGGATTTGTTCAGAACGCTCGGTT
GCCGCCGGGCGTTTTTTATTGGTGAGAATCTATGCCATAGCATTTTTATCCATAAGATTAGCGGATCCTA
CCTGACGCTTTTTATCGCAACTCTCTACTGTTTCTCCATACCCGTTTTTTTGGGAATTCGAGCTCTAAGG
AGGTTAATGAGAGCCCTGGTAGTCATCCGCCTGTCCCGCGTCACCGATGCTACGACTTCACCGGAGCGTC
AGCTGGAGTCTTGCCAGCAGCTCTGCGCCCAGCGCGGCTGGGACGTCGTCGGGGTAGCGGAGGATCTGGA
CGTCTCCGGGGCGGTCGATCCGTTCGACCGGAAGCGCAGACCGAACCTGGCCCGGTGGCTAGCGTTCGAG
GAGCAACCGTTCGACGTGATCGTGGCGTACCGGGTAGACCGGTTGACCCGATCGATCCGGCATCTGCAGC
AGCTGGTCCACTGGGCCGAGGACCACAAGAAGCTGGTCGTCTCCGCGACCGAAGCGCACTTCGATACGAC
GACGCCGTTTGCGGCGGTCGTCATCGCGCTTATGGGAACGGTGGCGCAGATGGAATTAGAAGCGATCAAA
GAGCGGAACCGTTCGGCTGCGCATTTCAATATCCGCGCCGGGAAATACCGAGGATCCCTGCCGCCGTGGG
GATACCTGCCTACGCGCGTGGACGGGGAGTGGCGGCTGGTGCCGGACCCTGTGCAGCGAGAGCGCATCCT
CGAGGTGTATCACCGCGTCGTCGACAACCACGAGCCGCTGCACCTGGTGGCCCACGACCTGAACCGGCGT
GGTGTCCTGTCGCCGAAGGACTACTTCGCGCAGCTGCAAGGCCGCGAGCCGCAGGGCCGGGAGTGGTCGG
CTACCGCGCTGAAGCGATCGATGATCTCCGAGGCGATGCTCGGGTACGCGACTCTGAACGGTAAGACCGT
CCGAGACGACGACGGAGCCCCGCTGGTGCGGGCTGAGCCGATCCTGACCCGTGAGCAGCTGGAGGCGCTG
CGCGCCGAGCTCGTGAAGACCTCCCGGGCGAAGCCCGCGGTGTCTACCCCGTCGCTGCTGCTGCGGGTGT
TGTTCTGCGCGGTGTGCGGGGAGCCCGCGTACAAGTTCGCCGGGGGAGGACGTAAGCACCCGCGCTACCG
CTGCCGCTCGATGGGGTTCCCGAAGCACTGCGGGAACGGCACGGTGGCGATGGCCGAGTGGGACGCGTTC
TGCGAGGAGCAGGTGCTGGATCTGCTCGGGGACGCGGAGCGTCTGGAGAAAGTCTGGGTAGCCGGCTCGG
ACTCCGCGGTCGAACTCGCGGAGGTGAACGCGGAGCTGGTGGACCTGACGTCGCTGATCGGCTCCCCGGC
CTACCGGGCCGGCTCTCCGCAGCGAGAAGCACTGGATGTCCGTATTGCGGCGCTGGCCGCGCGGCAAGAG
GAGCTGGAGGGTCTAGAGGCTCGCCCGTCTGGCTGGGAGTGGCGCGAGACCGGGCAGCGGTTCGGGGACT
GGTGGCGGGAGCAGGACACCGCGGCAAAGAACACCTGGCTTCGGTCGATGAACGTTCGGCTGACGTTCGA
CGTCCGCGGCGGGCTGACTCGCACGATCGACTTCGGGGATCTGTAGGAGTACGAGCAGCATCTCAGGCTC
GGCAGCGTGGTCGAACGGCTACACACCGGGATGTCGTAGGTTAACAACTAGCGTACGATCGACTGCCAGG
CATCAAATAAAACGAAAGGCTCAGTCGAAAGACTGGGCCTTTCGTTTTATGCCATCATGGCCGCGGGACG
TCGGGGGGGGGGGAAAGCCACGTTGTGTCTCAAAATCTCTGATGTTACATTGCACAAGATATGCAACAGA
AACTATAAAAATACAGAGAATGAAAAGAAACAGATAGATTTTTTAGTTCTTTAGGCCCGTAGTCTGCAAA
TCCTTTTATGATTTTCTATCAAACAAAAGAGGAAAATAGACCAGTTGCAATCCAAACGAGAGTCTAATAG
AATGAGGTCGAAAAGTAAATCGCGCGGGTTTGTTACTGATAAAGCAGGCAAGACCTAAAATGTGTAAAGG
GCAAAGTGTATACTTTGGCGTCACCCCTTACATATTTTAGGTCTTTTTTTATTGTGCGTAACTAACTTGC
CATCTTCAAACAGGAGGGCTGGAAGAAGCAGACCGCTAACACAGTACATAAAAAAGGAGACATGAACGAT
GAACATCAAAAAGTTTGCAAAACAAGCAACAGTATTAACCTTTACTACCGCACTGCTGGCAGGAGGCGCA
ACTCAAGCGTTTGCGAAAGAAACGAACCAAAAGCCATATAAGGAAACATACGGCATTTCCCATATTACAC
GCCATGATATGCTGCAAATCCCTGAACAGCAAAAAAATGAAAAATATCAAGTTCCTGAATTCGATTCGTC
CACAATTAAAAATATCTCTTCTGCAAAAGGCCTGGACGTTTGGGACAGCTGGCCATTACAAAACGCTGAC
GGCACTGTCGCAAACTATCACGGCTACCACATCGTCTTTGCATTAGCCGGAGATCCTAAAAATGCGGATG
ACACATCGATTTACATGTTCTATCAAAAAGTCGGCGAAACTTCTATTGACAGCTGGAAAAACGCTGGCCG
CGTCTTTAAAGACAGCGACAAATTCGATGCAAATGATTCTATCCTAAAAGACCAAACACAAGAATGGTCA
GGTTCAGCCACATTTACATCTGACGGAAAAATCCGTTTATTCTACACTGATTTCTCCGGTAAACATTACG
GCAAACAAACACTGACAACTGCACAAGTTAACGTATCAGCATCAGACAGCTCTTTGAACATCAACGGTGT
AGAGGATTATAAATCAATCTTTGACGGTGACGGAAAAACGTATCAAAATGTACAGCAGTTCATCGATGAA
GGCAACTACAGCTCAGGCGACAACCATACGCTGAGAGATCCTCACTACGTAGAAGATAAAGGCCACAAAT
ACTTAGTATTTGAAGCAAACACTGGAACTGAAGATGGCTACCAAGGCGAAGAATCTTTATTTAACAAAGC
ATACTATGGCAAAAGCACATCATTCTTCCGTCAAGAAAGTCAAAAACTTCTGCAAAGCGATAAAAAACGC
ACGGCTGAGTTAGCAAACGGCGCTCTCGGTATGATTGAGCTAAACGATGATTACACACTGAAAAAAGTGA
TGAAACCGCTGATTGCATCTAACACAGTAACAGATGAAATTGAACGCGCGAACGTCTTTAAAATGAACGG
CAAATGGTACCTGTTCACTGACTCCCGCGGATCAAAAATGACGATTGACGGCATTACGTCTAACGATATT
TACATGCTTGGTTATGTTTCTAATTCTTTAACTGGCCCATACAAGCCGCTGAACAAAACTGGCCTTGTGT
TAAAAATGGATCTTGATCCTAACGATGTAACCTTTACTTACTCACACTTCGCTGTACCTCAAGCGAAAGG
AAACAATGTCGTGATTACAAGCTATATGACAAACAGAGGATTCTACGCAGACAAACAATCAACGTTTGCG
CCAAGCTTCCTGCTGAACATCAAAGGCAAGAAAACATCTGTTGTCAAAGACAGCATCCTTGAACAAGGAC
AATTAACAGTTAACAAATAAGCGTCAGACCCCGTAGAAAAGATCAAAGGATCTTC
